Addgene plasmid #195498: pGL4.27_eSOX17
Purpose: Firefly luciferase enhancer expression vector driven by a minimal CMV-promoter and the extended endoderm distal enhancer of human SOX17
Depositing lab: Alexander Meissner. Depositing organization: Max Planck Institute for Molecular Genetics. Publication: T-REX17 is a transiently expressed non-coding RNA essential for human endoderm formation. Landshammer A, Bolondi A, Kretzmer H, Much C, Buschow R, Rose A, Wu HJ, Mackowiak SD, Braendl B, Giesselmann P, Tornisiello R, Parsi KM, Huey J, Mielke T, Meierhofer D, Maehr R, Hnisz D, Michor F, Rinn JL, Meissner A. Elife. 2023 Jan 31;12:e83077. doi: 10.7554/eLife.83077. PubMed 36719724.
Backbone
  Vector backbone: pGL4.27
  Backbone manufacturer: Promega
  Backbone size w/o insert (bp): 6010
  Total vector size (bp): 7280
  Vector type: Mammalian Expression
  Selectable markers: Hygromycin
Growth in bacteria
  Bacterial resistance: Ampicillin, 100 μg/mL
  Growth temperature: 37°C
  Growth strain: DH5alpha
  Copy number: Unknown
Gene/Insert
  Gene/Insert name: Full distal endoderm enhancer region of SOX17 (alt name: eSOX17)
  Species: H. sapiens (human)
  Insert size (bp): 1270
  GenBank ID: hg19, chr8:55136923-55138192
  Entrez Gene: SOX17 (a.k.a. VUR3)
  Tag / fusion protein: minP_luc2-hPEST (C terminal on insert)
Terms and licenses: Academic/Nonprofit Terms; Industry Terms: Not Available to Industry
How to cite: pGL4.27_eSOX17 was a gift from Alexander Meissner (Addgene plasmid # 195498 ; http://n2t.net/addgene:195498 ; RRID:Addgene_195498)
