[The description below was written by a language model from this plasmid's Addgene catalogue record and pLannotate feature annotations shown in this document.]
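Description:
pGL4.27_eSOX17 is a mammalian enhancer-reporter plasmid of about 7.3 kb, built on Promega's pGL4.27 firefly luciferase backbone. It is propagated in E. coli through a high-copy ColE1/pUC-type origin with ampicillin selection (AmpR). For stable selection in mammalian cells it carries a hygromycin B phosphotransferase gene driven by the SV40 enhancer/early promoter and followed by a synthetic polyadenylation signal.

The insert is a 1,270 bp human genomic fragment from chromosome 8, described as the full (extended) distal endoderm enhancer of SOX17, termed eSOX17. The feature table does not annotate the insert itself. However, the unannotated stretch upstream of the minimal promoter matches its expected size and position. Downstream lies minP, a minimal TATA-box promoter with low basal activity. The catalogue purpose line calls this a minimal CMV promoter, while both the annotation and the tag field label it minP. It drives the synthetic luc2 firefly luciferase fused at its C terminus to hPEST, a codon-optimised PEST degradation sequence from mouse ornithine decarboxylase, and the unit ends in an SV40 poly(A) signal. The PEST sequence shortens the reporter's half-life, so the luminescence signal follows changes in transcription more closely. A synthetic poly(A) signal and an RNA polymerase II pause site from the human α2-globin gene sit upstream of the enhancer region, where they limit read-through transcription from the backbone and so reduce background. The short large T antigen and TcR fragments in the annotation appear to be backbone remnants rather than functional genes.

Because minP alone gives little expression, luciferase output reflects the activity of the cloned enhancer. This makes the construct suited to testing SOX17 enhancer function, for example during human endoderm differentiation, the context of the associated study.
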