Features (pLannotate 1.2.2; 14 found; start..end, strand, type, name):
   1355..1386    +  promoter       minP: minimal TATA-box promoter with low basal activity
   1419..3068    +  CDS            luciferase: firefly luciferase synthetic luc2 version of the luciferase gene
   3072..3191    +  CDS            hPEST: PEST degradation sequence from mouse ornithine decarboxylase human codon-optimized
   3243..3364    -  polyA_signal   SV40 poly(A) signal: SV40 polyadenylation signal
   3390..3521    -  CDS            LT_SV40 (fragment): Experimental evidence at protein level: Swiss-Prot protein existence level 1. Isoform 17kT antigen targets host RBL2 for degradation and promotes cell proliferation. Transactivates host cyclin A promoter through its J domain. From Simian virus 40 (SV40).
   3558..3915    +  promoter       SV40 promoter: SV40 enhancer and early promoter
   3946..4983    +  CDS            HygR: hygromycin B phosphotransferase confers resistance to hygromycin
   5007..5055    +  polyA_signal   poly(A) signal: synthetic polyadenylation signal
   5071..5202    +  CDS            TcR (fragment): tetracycline efflux protein; tet; confers resistance to tetracycline
   5382..5970    -  rep_origin     ori: high-copy-number ColE1/pMB1/pBR322/pUC origin of replication
   6170..7030    -  CDS            AmpR: β-lactamase confers resistance to ampicillin, carbenicillin, and related antibiotics
   7031..7072    -  promoter       AmpR promoter (fragment): bla
   7135..7183    +  polyA_signal   poly(A) signal: synthetic polyadenylation signal
   7197..8       +  misc_feature   pause site (across the origin): RNA polymerase II transcriptional pause signal from the human α2 globin gene
>Addgene plasmid #195498 | pGL4.27_eSOX17 | addgene full sequence | sequence record 383248 | Addgene NGS Result
ATTTCTCTGGCCTAACTGGCCGGTACCTGAGCTCGCTAGCCTCGAGGATATTTAAAGCTTCGTAGCATCA
GGTGTGGTGGAGAGTATTGTCTCTTGTGGTTTACTGAGAGGGTAAAAGCTCTTGTAATTCTTAGTGCCAA
GCAAGCAGCATGATCAGAGCTAGATAACATCCAAAATAGGTCTGTTAAAAGAGAGGAAGTCACCAAAAGA
AGTGGGTAACTAAGATATTTAGGGTTAGTGCTATACATACCAGTATGTTCCCCATCCCCCAAGGTTTTCC
TTCTCTTTAATCACCTCACAATAGGAAGTGCTGGAAGGCGACCAGGCAGGTACCTGCACTGGGTCACTCC
ATGTACCTGCACGGGGTCACTCATCCAGCTCTGGGTTTTGGACACATTGTCAGACAAGGGTAGGTTTGAA
TGCCACTTGTCCTTAATCATGTCATCACACTGATAGCCTCCTAGCAGCAACCATCAGTGTAGTAACTATA
TGTAATTCAGACCTCACCTGGGAGGTGAATGGACCTTGGGTGATAACACTGAACAATGCAGGCACCCTTC
ACAGTCTGAATTTCACCAAGTGCCTTTGAGGTTGCATCAGTCTCGGGCTTCACAGGCAGAGGGAGGGACA
TAGGCATAGTGATGACTTTGTTCAGAGACAGGCATTGATTAGGTGGCCCCTAACACTGGGGGTCAATCTG
TCCAGGTTTAGAGGGTTGCTTTGCTGTGATGCCACCTGCAGAGTTGGGACAATGCTTAGGAAAGCTGAGA
CCTGCAACCCTAAACTGGACAGAACCTACACAGATAAGCTTTGGGAAGATCTTTAACCTGACTCCCTTCA
TACCTGCAAGAAGCCACTGTAAGATTAGGAAATGTAATTACATCTGATAAAGTGATTGCCAAGACATTGT
TTGAAGAGAGGGCTTTATCAGCCCTATTGTATGAAGATTAATAGAGATCTGGATCTTCTAGCCACTGGTC
TTGCGCCTCCAACAGAATGAAATCTGATTATATTAGAATGTTTACATAGTAGCTCCATCTTCCTTAGACT
TTCAACACTTTATAATTTATTCCCTTTGTTACACACTAGCCTGGGAGCCCACAAATAACCTCCAGTAGCG
TGGGACCCATCCCCAGGGCTCGACTGGTGATGTATTGACTGGCTTCACATTCTCCATTGCTTGCTCTGTG
CTCCTCCCTGAAGCATGTGCCTTGCAAAGCACTGACTTCATTACATTACAATTCTGTTTCTCTGCCTCTC
TCCCCACTGGACTGGAAGACCCTTGAAAGACAGGCACTTGCTTATTTTGTGTTCCTGGAATCAAGATCTG
GCCTCGGCGGCCAAGCTTAGACACTAGAGGGTATATAATGGAAGCTCGACTTCCAGCTTGGCAATCCGGT
ACTGTTGGTAAAGCCACCATGGAAGATGCCAAAAACATTAAGAAGGGCCCAGCGCCATTCTACCCACTCG
AAGACGGGACCGCCGGCGAGCAGCTGCACAAAGCCATGAAGCGCTACGCCCTGGTGCCCGGCACCATCGC
CTTTACCGACGCACATATCGAGGTGGACATTACCTACGCCGAGTACTTCGAGATGAGCGTTCGGCTGGCA
GAAGCTATGAAGCGCTATGGGCTGAATACAAACCATCGGATCGTGGTGTGCAGCGAGAATAGCTTGCAGT
TCTTCATGCCCGTGTTGGGTGCCCTGTTCATCGGTGTGGCTGTGGCCCCAGCTAACGACATCTACAACGA
GCGCGAGCTGCTGAACAGCATGGGCATCAGCCAGCCCACCGTCGTATTCGTGAGCAAGAAAGGGCTGCAA
AAGATCCTCAACGTGCAAAAGAAGCTACCGATCATACAAAAGATCATCATCATGGATAGCAAGACCGACT
ACCAGGGCTTCCAAAGCATGTACACCTTCGTGACTTCCCATTTGCCACCCGGCTTCAACGAGTACGACTT
CGTGCCCGAGAGCTTCGACCGGGACAAAACCATCGCCCTGATCATGAACAGTAGTGGCAGTACCGGATTG
CCCAAGGGCGTAGCCCTACCGCACCGCACCGCTTGTGTCCGATTCAGTCATGCCCGCGACCCCATCTTCG
GCAACCAGATCATCCCCGACACCGCTATCCTCAGCGTGGTGCCATTTCACCACGGCTTCGGCATGTTCAC
CACGCTGGGCTACTTGATCTGCGGCTTTCGGGTCGTGCTCATGTACCGCTTCGAGGAGGAGCTATTCTTG
CGCAGCTTGCAAGACTATAAGATTCAATCTGCCCTGCTGGTGCCCACACTATTTAGCTTCTTCGCTAAGA
GCACTCTCATCGACAAGTACGACCTAAGCAACTTGCACGAGATCGCCAGCGGCGGGGCGCCGCTCAGCAA
GGAGGTAGGTGAGGCCGTGGCCAAACGCTTCCACCTACCAGGCATCCGCCAGGGCTACGGCCTGACAGAA
ACAACCAGCGCCATTCTGATCACCCCCGAAGGGGACGACAAGCCTGGCGCAGTAGGCAAGGTGGTGCCCT
TCTTCGAGGCTAAGGTGGTGGACTTGGACACCGGTAAGACACTGGGTGTGAACCAGCGCGGCGAGCTGTG
CGTCCGTGGCCCCATGATCATGAGCGGCTACGTTAACAACCCCGAGGCTACAAACGCTCTCATCGACAAG
GACGGCTGGCTGCACAGCGGCGACATCGCCTACTGGGACGAGGACGAGCACTTCTTCATCGTGGACCGGC
TGAAGAGCCTGATCAAATACAAGGGCTACCAGGTAGCCCCAGCCGAACTGGAGAGCATCCTGCTGCAACA
CCCCAACATCTTCGACGCCGGGGTCGCCGGCCTGCCCGACGACGATGCCGGCGAGCTGCCCGCCGCAGTC
GTCGTGCTGGAACACGGTAAAACCATGACCGAGAAGGAGATCGTGGACTATGTGGCCAGCCAGGTTACAA
CCGCCAAGAAGCTGCGCGGTGGTGTTGTGTTCGTGGACGAGGTGCCTAAAGGACTGACCGGCAAGTTGGA
CGCCCGCAAGATCCGCGAGATTCTCATTAAGGCCAAGAAGGGCGGCAAGATCGCCGTGAATTCTCACGGC
TTCCCTCCCGAGGTGGAGGAGCAGGCCGCCGGCACCCTGCCCATGAGCTGCGCCCAGGAGAGCGGCATGG
ATAGACACCCTGCTGCTTGCGCCAGCGCCAGGATCAACGTCTAAGGCCGCGACTCTAGAGTCGGGGCGGC
CGGCCGCTTCGAGCAGACATGATAAGATACATTGATGAGTTTGGACAAACCACAACTAGAATGCAGTGAA
AAAAATGCTTTATTTGTGAAATTTGTGATGCTATTGCTTTATTTGTAACCATTATAAGCTGCAATAAACA
AGTTAACAACAACAATTGCATTCATTTTATGTTTCAGGTTCAGGGGGAGGTGTGGGAGGTTTTTTAAAGC
AAGTAAAACCTCTACAAATGTGGTAAAATCGATAAGGATCCGTTTGCGTATTGGGCGCTCTTCCGCTGAT
CTGCGCAGCACCATGGCCTGAAATAACCTCTGAAAGAGGAACTTGGTTAGCTACCTTCTGAGGCGGAAAG
AACCAGCTGTGGAATGTGTGTCAGTTAGGGTGTGGAAAGTCCCCAGGCTCCCCAGCAGGCAGAAGTATGC
AAAGCATGCATCTCAATTAGTCAGCAACCAGGTGTGGAAAGTCCCCAGGCTCCCCAGCAGGCAGAAGTAT
GCAAAGCATGCATCTCAATTAGTCAGCAACCATAGTCCCGCCCCTAACTCCGCCCATCCCGCCCCTAACT
CCGCCCAGTTCCGCCCATTCTCCGCCCCATGGCTGACTAATTTTTTTTATTTATGCAGAGGCCGAGGCCG
CCTCTGCCTCTGAGCTATTCCAGAAGTAGTGAGGAGGCTTTTTTGGAGGCCTAGGCTTTTGCAAAAAGCT
CGATTCTTCTGACACTAGCGCCACCATGAAGAAGCCCGAACTCACCGCTACCAGCGTTGAAAAATTTCTC
ATCGAGAAGTTCGACAGTGTGAGCGACCTGATGCAGTTGTCGGAGGGCGAAGAGAGCCGAGCCTTCAGCT
TCGATGTCGGCGGACGCGGCTATGTACTGCGGGTGAATAGCTGCGCTGATGGCTTCTACAAAGACCGCTA
CGTGTACCGCCACTTCGCCAGCGCTGCACTACCCATCCCCGAAGTGTTGGACATCGGCGAGTTCAGCGAG
AGCCTGACATACTGCATCAGTAGACGCGCCCAAGGCGTTACTCTCCAAGACCTCCCCGAAACAGAGCTGC
CTGCTGTGTTACAGCCTGTCGCCGAAGCTATGGATGCTATTGCCGCCGCCGACCTCAGTCAAACCAGCGG
CTTCGGCCCATTCGGGCCCCAAGGCATCGGCCAGTACACAACCTGGCGGGATTTCATTTGCGCCATTGCT
GATCCCCATGTCTACCACTGGCAGACCGTGATGGACGACACCGTGTCCGCCAGCGTAGCTCAAGCCCTGG
ACGAACTGATGCTGTGGGCCGAAGACTGTCCCGAGGTGCGCCACCTCGTCCATGCCGACTTCGGCAGCAA
CAACGTCCTGACCGACAACGGCCGCATCACCGCCGTAATCGACTGGTCCGAAGCTATGTTCGGGGACAGT
CAGTACGAGGTGGCCAACATCTTCTTCTGGCGGCCCTGGCTGGCTTGCATGGAGCAGCAGACTCGCTACT
TCGAGCGCCGGCATCCCGAGCTGGCCGGCAGCCCTCGTCTGCGAGCCTACATGCTGCGCATCGGCCTGGA
TCAGCTCTACCAGAGCCTCGTGGACGGCAACTTCGACGATGCTGCCTGGGCTCAAGGCCGCTGCGATGCC
ATCGTCCGCAGCGGGGCCGGCACCGTCGGTCGCACACAAATCGCTCGCCGGAGCGCAGCCGTATGGACCG
ACGGCTGCGTCGAGGTGCTGGCCGACAGCGGCAACCGCCGGCCCAGTACACGACCGCGCGCTAAGGAGGT
AGGTCGAGTTTAAACTCTAGAACCGGTCATGGCCGCAATAAAATATCTTTATTTTCATTACATCTGTGTG
TTGGTTTTTTGTGTGTTCGAACTAGATGCTGTCGACCGATGCCCTTGAGAGCCTTCAACCCAGTCAGCTC
CTTCCGGTGGGCGCGGGGCATGACTATCGTCGCCGCACTTATGACTGTCTTCTTTATCATGCAACTCGTA
GGACAGGTGCCGGCAGCGCTCTTCCGCTTCCTCGCTCACTGACTCGCTGCGCTCGGTCGTTCGGCTGCGG
CGAGCGGTATCAGCTCACTCAAAGGCGGTAATACGGTTATCCACAGAATCAGGGGATAACGCAGGAAAGA
ACATGTGAGCAAAAGGCCAGCAAAAGGCCAGGAACCGTAAAAAGGCCGCGTTGCTGGCGTTTTTCCATAG
GCTCCGCCCCCCTGACGAGCATCACAAAAATCGACGCTCAAGTCAGAGGTGGCGAAACCCGACAGGACTA
TAAAGATACCAGGCGTTTCCCCCTGGAAGCTCCCTCGTGCGCTCTCCTGTTCCGACCCTGCCGCTTACCG
GATACCTGTCCGCCTTTCTCCCTTCGGGAAGCGTGGCGCTTTCTCATAGCTCACGCTGTAGGTATCTCAG
TTCGGTGTAGGTCGTTCGCTCCAAGCTGGGCTGTGTGCACGAACCCCCCGTTCAGCCCGACCGCTGCGCC
TTATCCGGTAACTATCGTCTTGAGTCCAACCCGGTAAGACACGACTTATCGCCACTGGCAGCAGCCACTG
GTAACAGGATTAGCAGAGCGAGGTATGTAGGCGGTGCTACAGAGTTCTTGAAGTGGTGGCCTAACTACGG
CTACACTAGAAGAACAGTATTTGGTATCTGCGCTCTGCTGAAGCCAGTTACCTTCGGAAAAAGAGTTGGT
AGCTCTTGATCCGGCAAACAAACCACCGCTGGTAGCGGTGGTTTTTTTGTTTGCAAGCAGCAGATTACGC
GCAGAAAAAAAGGATCTCAAGAAGATCCTTTGATCTTTTCTACGGGGTCTGACGCTCAGTGGAACGAAAA
CTCACGTTAAGGGATTTTGGTCATGAGATTATCAAAAAGGATCTTCACCTAGATCCTTTTAAATTAAAAA
TGAAGTTTTAAATCAATCTAAAGTATATATGAGTAAACTTGGTCTGACAGCGGCCGCAAATGCTAAACCA
CTGCAGTGGTTACCAGTGCTTGATCAGTGAGGCACCGATCTCAGCGATCTGCCTATTTCGTTCGTCCATA
GTGGCCTGACTCCCCGTCGTGTAGATCACTACGATTCGTGAGGGCTTACCATCAGGCCCCAGCGCAGCAA
TGATGCCGCGAGAGCCGCGTTCACCGGCCCCCGATTTGTCAGCAATGAACCAGCCAGCAGGGAGGGCCGA
GCGAAGAAGTGGTCCTGCTACTTTGTCCGCCTCCATCCAGTCTATGAGCTGCTGTCGTGATGCTAGAGTA
AGAAGTTCGCCAGTGAGTAGTTTCCGAAGAGTTGTGGCCATTGCTACTGGCATCGTGGTATCACGCTCGT
CGTTCGGTATGGCTTCGTTCAACTCTGGTTCCCAGCGGTCAAGCCGGGTCACATGATCACCCATATTATG
AAGAAATGCAGTCAGCTCCTTAGGGCCTCCGATCGTTGTCAGAAGTAAGTTGGCCGCGGTGTTGTCGCTC
ATGGTAATGGCAGCACTACACAATTCTCTTACCGTCATGCCATCCGTAAGATGCTTTTCCGTGACCGGCG
AGTACTCAACCAAGTCGTTTTGTGAGTAGTGTATACGGCGACCAAGCTGCTCTTGCCCGGCGTCTATACG
GGACAACACCGCGCCACATAGCAGTACTTTGAAAGTGCTCATCATCGGGAATCGTTCTTCGGGGCGGAAA
GACTCAAGGATCTTGCCGCTATTGAGATCCAGTTCGATATAGCCCACTCTTGCACCCAGTTGATCTTCAG
CATCTTTTACTTTCACCAGCGTTTCGGGGTGTGCAAAAACAGGCAAGCAAAATGCCGCAAAGAAGGGAAT
GAGTGCGACACGAAAATGTTGGATGCTCATACTCGTCCTTTTTCAATATTATTGAAGCATTTATCAGGGT
TACTAGTACGTCTCTCAAGGATAAGTAAGTAATATTAAGGTACGGGAGGTATTGGACAGGCCGCAATAAA
ATATCTTTATTTTCATTACATCTGTGTGTTGGTTTTTTGTGTGAATCGATAGTACTAACATACGCTCTCC
ATCAAAACAAAACGAAACAAAACAAACTAGCAAAATAGGCTGTCCCCAGTGCAAGTGCAGGTGCCAGAAC
